>Addgene plasmid #85053 | pmScarlet-i_H2A_C1 | depositor full sequence | sequence record 163859 | Full Sequence
[47 nt withheld, positions 1-47]
T
[91 nt withheld, positions 49-139]
G
[124 nt withheld, positions 141-264]
CAGGTGGCACTTTTCGGGGAAATGTGCGCGGAACCCCTATTTGTTTATTTTTCTAAATACATTCAAATAT
GTATCCGCTCATGAGACAATAACCCTGATAAATGCTTCAATAATATTGAAAAAGGAAGAGTCCTGAGGCG
GAAAGAACCAGCTGTGGAATGTGTGTCAGTTAGGGTGTGGAAAGTCCCCAGGCTCCCCAGCAGGCAGAAG
TATGCAAAGCATGCATCTCAATTAGTCAGCAACCAGGTGTGGAAAGTCCCCAGGCTCCCCAGCAGGCAGA
AGTATGCAAAGCATGCATCTCAATTAGTCAGCAACCATAGTCCCGCCCCTAACTCCGCCCATCCCGCCCC
TAACTCCGCCCAGTTCCGCCCATTCTCCGCCCCATGGCTGACTAATTTTTTTTATTTATGCAGAGGCCGA
GGCCGCCTCGGCCTCTGAGCTATTCCAGAAGTAGTGAGGAGGCTTTTTTGGAGGCCTAGGCTTTTGCAAA
GATCGATCAAGAGACAGGATGAGGATCGTTTCGCATGATTGAACAAGATGGATTGCACGCAGGTTCTCCG
GCCGCTTGGGTGGAGAGGCTATTCGGCTATGACTGGGCACAACAGACAATCGGCTGCTCTGATGCCGCCG
TGTTCCGGCTGTCAGCGCAGGGGCGCCCGGTTCTTTTTGTCAAGACCGACCTGTCCGGTGCCCTGAATGA
ACTGCAAGACGAGGCAGCGCGGCTATCGTGGCTGGCCACGACGGGCGTTCCTTGCGCAGCTGTGCTCGAC
GTTGTCACTGAAGCGGGAAGGGACTGGCTGCTATTGGGCGAAGTGCCGGGGCAGGATCTCCTGTCATCTC
ACCTTGCTCCTGCCGAGAAAGTATCCATCATGGCTGATGCAATGCGGCGGCTGCATACGCTTGATCCGGC
TACCTGCCCATTCGACCACCAAGCGAAACATCGCATCGAGCGAGCACGTACTCGGATGGAAGCCGGTCTT
GTCGATCAGGATGATCTGGACGAAGAGCATCAGGGGCTCGCGCCAGCCGAACTGTTCGCCAGGCTCAAGG
CGAGCATGCCCGACGGCGAGGATCTCGTCGTGACCCATGGCGATGCCTGCTTGCCGAATATCATGGTGGA
AAATGGCCGCTTTTCTGGATTCATCGACTGTGGCCGGCTGGGTGTGGCGGACCGCTATCAGGACATAGCG
TTGGCTACCCGTGATATTGCTGAAGAGCTTGGCGGCGAATGGGCTGACCGCTTCCTCGTGCTTTACGGTA
TCGCCGCTCCCGATTCGCAGCGCATCGCCTTCTATCGCCTTCTTGACGAGTTCTTCTGAGCGGGACTCTG
GGGTTCGAAATGACCGACCAAGCGACGCCCAACCTGCCATCACGAGATTTCGATTCCACCGCCGCCTTCT
ATGAAAGGTTGGGCTTCGGAATCGTTTTCCGGGACGCCGGCTGGATGATCCTCCAGCGCGGGGATCTCAT
GCTGGAGTTCTTCGCCCACCCTAGGGGGAGGCTAACTGAAACACGGAAGGAGACAATACCGGAAGGAACC
CGCGCTATGACGGCAATAAAAAGACAGAATAAAACGCACGGTGTTGGGTCGTTTGTTCATAAACGCGGGG
TTCGGTCCCAGGGCTGGCACTCTGTCGATACCCCACCGAGACCCCATTGGGGCCAATACGCCCGCGTTTC
TTCCTTTTCCCCACCCCACCCCCCAAGTTCGGGTGAAGGCCCAGGGCTCGCAGCCAACGTCGGGGCGGCA
GGCCCTGCCATAGCCTCAGGTTACTCATATATACTTTAGATTGATTTAAAACTTCATTTTTAATTTAAAA
GGATCTAGGTGAAGATCCTTTTTGATAATCTCATGACCAAAATCCCTTAACGTGAGTTTTCGTTCCACTG
AGCGTCAGACCCCGTAGAAAAGATCAAAGGATCTTCTTGAGATCCTTTTTTTCTGCGCGTAATCTGCTGC
TTGCAAACAAAAAAACCACCGCTACCAGCGGTGGTTTGTTTGCCGGATCAAGAGCTACCAACTCTTTTTC
CGAAGGTAACTGGCTTCAGCAGAGCGCAGATACCAAATACTGTCCTTCTAGTGTAGCCGTAGTTAGGCCA
CCACTTCAAGAACTCTGTAGCACCGCCTACATACCTCGCTCTGCTAATCCTGTTACCAGTGGCTGCTGCC
AGTGGCGATAAGTCGTGTCTTACCGGGTTGGACTCAAGACGATAGTTACCGGATAAGGCGCAGCGGTCGG
GCTGAACGGGGGGTTCGTGCACACAGCCCAGCTTGGAGCGAACGACCTACACCGAACTGAGATACCTACA
GCGTGAGCTATGAGAAAGCGCCACGCTTCCCGAAGGGAGAAAGGCGGACAGGTATCCGGTAAGCGGCAGG
GTCGGAACAGGAGAGCGCACGAGGGAGCTTCCAGGGGGAAACGCCTGGTATCTTTATAGTCCTGTCGGGT
TTCGCCACCTCTGACTTGAGCGTCGATTTTTGTGATGCTCGTCAGGGGGGCGGAGCCTATGGAAAAACGC
CAGCAACGCGGCCTTTTTACGGTTCCTGGCCTTTTGCTGGCCTTTTGCTCACATGTTCTTTCCTGCGTTA
TCCCCTGATTCTGTGGATAACCGTATTACCGCCATGCATTAGTTATTAATAGTAATCAATTACGGGGTCA
TTAGTTCATAGCCCATATATGGAGTTCCGCGTTACATAACTTACGGTAAATGGCCCGCCTGGCTGACCGC
CCAACGACCCCCGCCCATTGACGTCAATAATGACGTATGTTCCCATAGTAACGCCAATAGGGACTTTCCA
TTGACGTCAATGGGTGGAGTATTTACGGTAAACTGCCCACTTGGCAGTACATCAAGTGTATCATATGCCA
AGTACGCCCCCTATTGACGTCAATGACGGTAAATGGCCCGCCTGGCATTATGCCCAGTACATGACCTTAT
GGGACTTTCCTACTTGGCAGTACATCTACGTATTAGTCATCGCTATTACCATGGTGATGCGGTTTTGGCA
GTACATCAATGGGCGTGGATAGCGGTTTGACTCACGGGGATTTCCAAGTCTCCACCCCATTGACGTCAAT
GGGAGTTTGTTTTGGCACCAAAATCAACGGGACTTTCCAAAATGTCGTAACAACTCCGCCCCATTGACGC
AAATGGGCGGTAGGCGTGTACGGTGGGAGGTCTATATAAGCAGAGCTGGTTTAGTGAACCGTCAGATCCG
CTAGCGCTACCGGTCGCCACCATGGTGAGCAAGGGCGAGGCAGTGATCAAGGAGTTCATGCGGTTCAAGG
TGCACATGGAGGGCTCCATGAACGGCCACGAGTTCGAGATCGAGGGCGAGGGCGAGGGCCGCCCCTACGA
GGGCACCCAGACCGCCAAGCTGAAGGTGACCAAGGGTGGCCCCCTGCCCTTCTCCTGGGACATCCTGTCC
CCTCAGTTCATGTACGGCTCCAGGGCCTTCATCAAGCACCCCGCCGACATCCCCGACTACTATAAGCAGT
CCTTCCCCGAGGGCTTCAAGTGGGAGCGCGTGATGAACTTCGAGGACGGCGGCGCCGTGACCGTGACCCA
GGACACCTCCCTGGAGGACGGCACCCTGATCTACAAGGTGAAGCTCCGCGGCACCAACTTCCCTCCTGAC
GGCCCCGTAATGCAGAAGAAGACAATGGGCTGGGAAGCATCCACCGAGCGGTTGTACCCCGAGGACGGCG
TGCTGAAGGGCGACATTAAGATGGCCCTGCGCCTGAAGGACGGCGGCCGCTACCTGGCGGACTTCAAGAC
CACCTACAAGGCCAAGAAGCCCGTGCAGATGCCCGGCGCCTACAACGTCGACCGCAAGTTGGACATCACC
TCCCACAACGAGGACTACACCGTGGTGGAACAGTACGAACGCTCCGAGGGCCGCCACTCCACCGGCGGCA
TGGACGAGCTGTACAAGTACTCAGATCTCGAGCTCAAGCTTCGAATTCTGATG
[387 nt withheld, positions 4238-4624]
CGGGATCCACCGGATCTAGATAACTGATCATAATCAGCCATACCACATTTGTAGAGGTTTTACTTGCTTT
AAAAAACCTCCCACACCTCCCCCTGAACCTGAAACATAAAATGAATGCAATTGTTGTTGTTAACTTGTTT
ATTGCAGCTTATAATGGTTACAAATAAAGCAATAGCATCACAAATTTCACAAATAAAGCATTTTTTTCAC
TGCATTCTAGTTGTGGTTTGTCCAAACTCATCAATGTATCTTAACGCGTAAATTGTAAGCGTTAATATTT
TGTTAAAATTCGCGTTAAATTTTTGTTAAATCAGCTCATTTTTTAACCAATAGGCCGAAATCGGCAAAAT
CCCTTATAAATCAAAAGAATAGACCGAGATAGGGT
[37 nt withheld, positions 5010-5046]
AAAGAACGTGGACTCCAACGTCAAAGGGC
Features (pLannotate 1.2.2; 15 found; start..end, strand, type, name):
    291..395     +  promoter       AmpR promoter: bla
    397..754     +  promoter       SV40 promoter: SV40 enhancer and early promoter
    789..1583    +  CDS            NeoR/KanR: aminoglycoside phosphotransferase from Tn5; aph(3')-II (or nptII); confers resistance to neomycin, kanamycin, and G418 (Geneticin®)
   1604..1756    +  CDS            ble (fragment): BLE_KLEPN - Experimental evidence at protein level: Swiss-Prot protein existence level 1. Binding protein with a strong affinity to the bleomycin family of antibiotics. Binds to CL990; an antimitotic-antibiotic compound. From Klebsiella pneumoniae.
   1815..1862    +  polyA_signal   HSV TK poly(A) signal: herpes simplex virus thymidine kinase polyadenylation signal (Cole and Stacy, 1985)
   1953..1969    -  polyA_signal   bGH poly(A) signal (fragment): bovine growth hormone polyadenylation signal
   2191..2779    +  rep_origin     ori: high-copy-number ColE1/pMB1/pBR322/pUC origin of replication
   2954..3257    +  enhancer       CMV enhancer: human cytomegalovirus immediate early enhancer
   3258..3461    +  promoter       CMV promoter: human cytomegalovirus (CMV) immediate early promoter
   3506..4201    +  CDS            mScarlet-I: mScarlet-I is a basic (constitutively fluorescent) red fluorescent protein published in 2016, derived from synthetic construct. It is reported to be a rapidly-maturing monomer with moderate acid sensitivity.
   4203..4234    +  misc_feature   MCS (fragment): multiple cloning site
   4235..4624    +  CDS            H2A1_BOVIN (sequence partly withheld): Experimental evidence at protein level: Swiss-Prot protein existence level 1. Core component of nucleosome. Nucleosomes wrap and compact DNA into chromatin, limiting DNA accessibility to the cellular machineries which require DNA as a template. Histones thereby play a central role in transcription regulation, DNA repair, DNA replication and chromosomal stability. DNA accessibility is regulated via a complex set of post-translational modifications of histones, also called histone code, and nucleosome remodeling. From Bos taurus (Bovine).
   4649..4733    +  CDS            large T antigen (fragment): large T antigen from SV40 (simian virus 40)
   4756..4877    +  polyA_signal   SV40 poly(A) signal: SV40 polyadenylation signal
   4911..264     -  rep_origin     f1 ori (across the origin) (sequence partly withheld): f1 bacteriophage origin of replication; arrow indicates direction of (+) strand synthesis
