[The description below was written by a language model from this plasmid's Addgene catalogue record and pLannotate feature annotations shown in this document.]
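Description:
pmScarlet-i_H2A_C1 is a mammalian expression plasmid of about 5.1 kb built on the pmScarlet-i_C1 backbone, a C1-style fusion vector in which the fluorescent protein sits upstream of the cloning site. It is propagated in E. coli as a high-copy plasmid from a ColE1/pUC-type origin and also carries an f1 phage origin. A single NeoR/KanR (Tn5 aminoglycoside phosphotransferase) gene serves both hosts. A bacterial bla-type promoter drives it for kanamycin selection in bacteria, and the adjacent SV40 enhancer/early promoter drives it in mammalian cells for G418 selection of stable lines, with an HSV TK polyadenylation signal terminating the cassette. Short annotated fragments such as ble, bGH poly(A) and SV40 large T antigen appear to be backbone remnants or partial matches rather than functional elements.

The payload is a fusion of the monomeric, rapidly maturing red fluorescent protein mScarlet-I to the N terminus of human histone H2A (390 bp insert, linked to the H2AC16 gene). The insert was cloned between BsrGI and BamHI sites, both of which are retained, and a short remnant of the multiple cloning site acts as the linker. The automated annotation labels the histone as the bovine H2A type 1 protein, which probably reflects the high conservation of histones, since the catalogue entry gives the species as human. Expression is driven by the CMV immediate-early enhancer and promoter and terminated by the SV40 poly(A) signal. Because H2A is a core nucleosome component, the fusion protein is incorporated into chromatin and labels the nucleus red. The construct is intended for visualising the nucleus in living cells and as a nuclear reference marker in colocalisation studies.
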