Addgene plasmid #85053: pmScarlet-i_H2A_C1
Purpose: In vivo visualization of the nucleus (can be used for colocalization studies)
Depositing lab: Dorus Gadella. Depositing organization: University of Amsterdam. Publication: mScarlet: a bright monomeric red fluorescent protein for cellular imaging. Bindels DS, Haarbosch L, van Weeren L, Postma M, Wiese KE, Mastop M, Aumonier S, Gotthard G, Royant A, Hink MA, Gadella TW Jr. Nat Methods. 2016 Nov 21. doi: 10.1038/nmeth.4074. PubMed 27869816.
Backbone
  Vector backbone: pmScarlet-i_C1
  Backbone manufacturer: Gadella Lab
  Backbone size w/o insert (bp): 4685
  Vector type: Mammalian Expression
  Selectable markers: Neomycin (select with G418)
Growth in bacteria
  Bacterial resistance: Kanamycin, 50 μg/mL
  Growth temperature: 37°C
  Growth strain: DH5alpha
  Copy number: High Copy
Gene/Insert
  Gene/Insert name: H2A (alt name: Histon 2A)
  Species: H. sapiens (human)
  Insert size (bp): 390
  Entrez Gene: H2AC16 (a.k.a. H2A.i, H2A/i, H2AC11, H2AC13, H2AC15, H2AC17, H2AFI, HIST1H2AL, dJ193B12.9)
  Promoter: CMV
  Tag / fusion protein: mScarlet-i (N terminal on backbone)
  Cloning method: Restriction Enzyme; 5′ cloning site BsrGI (not destroyed); 3′ cloning site BamHI (not destroyed)
  Sequencing primers: 5′ AGGTCTATATAAGCAGAGC; 3′ TCTACAAATGTGGTATGGC
Terms and licenses: Academic/Nonprofit Terms; Industry Terms: Not Available to Industry
How to cite: pmScarlet-i_H2A_C1 was a gift from Dorus Gadella (Addgene plasmid # 85053 ; http://n2t.net/addgene:85053 ; RRID:Addgene_85053)
