>Addgene plasmid #85053 | pmScarlet-i_H2A_C1 | addgene partial sequence | sequence record 167578 | CMV-F 5'-CGCAAATGGGCGGTAGGCGTG-3'
GTGAACCGTCAGAATCCGCTAGCGCTACCGGTCGCCACCATGGTGAGCAAGGGCGAGGCAGTGATCAAGG
AGTTCATGCGGTTCAAGGTGCACATGGAGGGCTCCATGAACGGCCACGAGTTCGAGATCGAGGGCGAGGG
CGAGGGCCGCCCCTACGAGGGCACCCAGACCGCCAAGCTGAAGGTGACCAAGGGTGGCCCCCTGCCCTTC
TCCTGGGACATCCTGTCCCCTCAGTTCATGTACGGCTCCAGGGCCTTCATCAAGCACCCCGCCGACATCC
CCGACTACTATAAGCAGTCCTTCCCCGAGGGCTTCAAGTGGGAGCGCGTGATGAACTTCGAGGACGGCGG
CGCCGTGACCGTGACCCAGGACACCTCCCTGGAGGACGGCACCCTGATCTACAAGGTGAAGCTCCGCGGC
ACCAACTTCCCTCCTGACGGCCCCGTAATGCAGAAGAAGACAATGGGCTGGGAAGCGTCCACCGAGCGGT
TGTACCCCGAGGACGGCGTGCTGAAGGGCGACATTAAGATGGCCCTGCGCCTGAAGGACGGCGGCCGCTA
CCTGGCGGACTTCAAGACCACCTACAAGGCCAAGAAGCCCGTGCAGATGCCCGGCGCCTACAACGTCGAC
CGCAAGTTGGACATCACCTCCCACAACGAGGACTACACCGTGGTGGAACAGTACGAACGCTCCGAGGGCC
GCCACTCCACCGGCGGCATGGACGAGCTGTACAAGT
