>Addgene plasmid #85053 | pmScarlet-i_H2A_C1 | addgene partial sequence | sequence record 167581 | SV40pA-R 5'-GAAATTTGTGATGCTATTGC-3'
TTAACAACAACAATTGCATTCATTTTATGTTTCAGGTTCAGGGGGAGGTGTGGGAGGTTTTTTAAAGCAA
GTAAAACCTCTACAAATGTGGTATGGCTGATTATGATCAGTTATCTAGATCCGGTGGATCCCG
[387 nt withheld, positions 134-520]
CATCAGAATTCGAAGCTTGAGCTCGAGATCTGAGTACTTGTACAGCTCGTCCATGCCGCCGGTGGAGTGG
CGGCCCTCGGAGCGTTCGTACTGTTCCACCACGGTGTAGTCCTCGTTGTGGGAGGTGATGTCCAACTTGC
GGTC
